Addgene plasmid #170388: pLV.U6gT28.13.EFS-NS.H2B-RFP
Purpose: Plasmid used for Crispr/cas9 based disruption of mouse Trim28, guide targeting exon 13. Expressing nuclear RFP.
Depositing lab: Johan Jakobsson. Depositing organization: Lund University. Publication: Activation of endogenous retroviruses during brain development causes an inflammatory response. Jonsson ME, Garza R, Sharma Y, Petri R, Sodersten E, Johansson JG, Johansson PA, Atacho DA, Pircs K, Madsen S, Yudovich D, Ramakrishnan R, Holmberg J, Larsson J, Jern P, Jakobsson J. EMBO J. 2021 Mar 1:e106423. doi: 10.15252/embj.2020106423. PubMed 33644903.
Backbone
  Vector backbone: pLV
  Vector type: Lentiviral
Growth in bacteria
  Bacterial resistance: Ampicillin, 100 μg/mL
  Growth temperature: 37°C
  Growth strain: NEB Stable
  Copy number: High Copy
Gene/Insert
  Gene/Insert name: H2B-RFP (alt name: H2B-mCherry)
  gRNA/shRNA sequence: CGCACTGGTTACACATGACC
  Species: Synthetic
  Promoter: EFS-NS
  Cloning method: Unknown
  Sequencing primers: 5′ aaagtgatgtcgtgtactgg
Terms and licenses: Academic/Nonprofit Terms; Industry Terms: Not Available to Industry
How to cite: pLV.U6gT28.13.EFS-NS.H2B-RFP was a gift from Johan Jakobsson (Addgene plasmid # 170388 ; http://n2t.net/addgene:170388 ; RRID:Addgene_170388)
