[The description below was written by a language model from this plasmid's Addgene catalogue record and pLannotate feature annotations shown in this document.]
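Description:
pLV.U6gT28.13.EFS-NS.H2B-RFP is a 9.3 kb lentiviral transfer plasmid built on the pLV backbone for CRISPR/Cas9-based disruption of mouse Trim28, carrying a guide RNA directed against exon 13 together with a nuclear red fluorescent marker. It is propagated in E. coli through a high-copy ColE1/pUC-type origin with ampicillin selection (AmpR under its bla promoter). The backbone also contains an f1 origin and an SV40/EM7-driven BleoR cassette with an SV40 poly(A) signal. This cassette lies outside the LTRs and so would not be packaged into virus.

The viral portion has a third-generation, self-inactivating layout. A CMV enhancer/promoter replaces the U3 of a truncated HIV-1 5' LTR to drive genomic RNA production in packaging cells. It is followed by the Ψ packaging signal with a gag fragment, the RRE for Rev-dependent nuclear export, and the cPPT/CTS. The genome ends in a ΔU3 3' LTR, with a bGH poly(A) signal downstream.

Between these elements sit two expression units. A human U6 RNA polymerase III promoter transcribes the Trim28 spacer fused to the Streptococcus pyogenes gRNA scaffold. An EF-1α core promoter (EFS-NS) drives human histone H2B fused to mCherry, with a WPRE downstream to enhance transcript expression. The histone fusion localises the red signal to chromatin, so transduced cells can be identified or sorted by labelled nuclei.

No Cas9 coding sequence is annotated, so the nuclease has to be supplied separately, for example from a Cas9-expressing cell or animal or from a second vector. The associated publication concerns activation of endogenous retroviruses during brain development.
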