Features (pLannotate 1.2.2; 33 found; start..end, strand, type, name):
    205..584     +  enhancer       CMV enhancer: human cytomegalovirus immediate early enhancer
    585..784     +  promoter       CMV promoter: human cytomegalovirus (CMV) immediate early promoter
    802..982     +  LTR            5' LTR (truncated): truncated 5' long terminal repeat (LTR) from HIV-1
   1029..1154    +  misc_feature   HIV-1 Ψ: packaging signal of human immunodeficiency virus type 1
   1138..1501    +  CDS            HIV-1 gag (fragment): gag protein from human immunodeficiency virus 1; gag
   1647..1880    +  misc_feature   RRE: The Rev response element (RRE) of HIV-1 allows for Rev-dependent mRNA export from the nucleus to the cytoplasm.
   2257..2357    +  CDS            Rev (fragment): human immunodeficiency virus 1 (HIV-1) Rev protein; rev; enhances nuclear export of unspliced and incompletely spliced viral mRNAs
   2407..2524    +  misc_feature   cPPT/CTS: central polypurine tract and central termination sequence of HIV-1
   2575..2815    +  promoter       U6 promoter: RNA polymerase III promoter for human U6 snRNA
   2845..2920    +  misc_RNA       gRNA scaffold: guide RNA scaffold for the Streptococcus pyogenes CRISPR/Cas9 system
   2938..2956    +  CDS            small t antigen (fragment): SV40 (simian virus 40) small t antigen
   2982..3193    +  promoter       EF-1α core promoter: core promoter for human elongation factor EF-1α
   3213..3590    +  CDS            H2BC3: H2B1B_HUMAN - Also known as H2BFF, HIST1H2BB Experimental evidence at protein level: Swiss-Prot protein existence level 1. Core component of nucleosome. Nucleosomes wrap and compact DNA into chromatin, limiting DNA accessibility to the cellular machineries which require DNA as a template. Histones thereby play a central role in transcription regulation, DNA repair, DNA replication and chromosomal stability. DNA accessibility is regulated via a complex set of post-translational modifications of histones, also called histone code, and nucleosome remodeling. From Homo sapiens (Human).
   3609..4316    +  CDS            mCherry: mCherry is a basic (constitutively fluorescent) red fluorescent protein published in 2004, derived from Discosoma sp.. It is reported to be a very rapidly-maturing monomer with low acid sensitivity.
   4338..4926    +  misc_feature   WPRE: woodchuck hepatitis virus posttranscriptional regulatory element
   4977..4996    +  misc_feature   cPPT/CTS (fragment): central polypurine tract and central termination sequence of HIV-1
   4998..5231    +  LTR            3' LTR (ΔU3): self-inactivating 3' long terminal repeat (LTR) from HIV-1
   5263..5487    +  polyA_signal   bGH poly(A) signal: bovine growth hormone polyadenylation signal
   5491..5512    +  promoter       SV40 promoter (fragment): SV40 enhancer and early promoter
   5533..5961    +  rep_origin     f1 ori (sequence partly withheld): f1 bacteriophage origin of replication; arrow indicates direction of (+) strand synthesis
   5975..6304    +  promoter       SV40 promoter: SV40 enhancer and early promoter
   6352..6399    +  promoter       EM7 promoter: synthetic bacterial promoter&nbsp
   6418..6792    +  CDS            BleoR: antibiotic-binding protein; Sh ble from Streptoalloteichus hindustanus; confers resistance to bleomycin, phleomycin, and Zeocin™
   6802..6927    +  CDS            ble (fragment): BLE_KLEPN - Experimental evidence at protein level: Swiss-Prot protein existence level 1. Binding protein with a strong affinity to the bleomycin family of antibiotics. Binds to CL990; an antimitotic-antibiotic compound. From Klebsiella pneumoniae.
   6922..7043    +  polyA_signal   SV40 poly(A) signal: SV40 polyadenylation signal
   7116..7132    -  protein_bind   lac operator: The lac repressor binds to the lac operator to inhibit transcription in E. coli. This inhibition can be relieved by adding lactose or isopropyl-β-D-thiogalactopyranoside (IPTG). lac repressor encoded by lacI
   7140..7170    -  promoter       lac promoter: promoter for the E. coli lac operon
   7185..7206    -  protein_bind   CAP binding site: CAP binding activates transcription in the presence of cAMP. E. coli catabolite activator protein
   7219..7311    -  CDS            lacI (fragment): lac repressor; lacI; The lac repressor binds to the lac operator to inhibit transcription in E. coli. This inhibition can be relieved by adding lactose or isopropyl-β-D-thiogalactopyranoside (IPTG).
   7494..8082    -  rep_origin     ori: high-copy-number ColE1/pMB1/pBR322/pUC origin of replication
   8253..9113    -  CDS            AmpR: β-lactamase; bla; confers resistance to ampicillin, carbenicillin, and related antibiotics
   9114..9218    -  promoter       AmpR promoter: bla
   9277..50      -  misc_feature   bom (fragment) (across the origin): basis of mobility region from pBR322
>Addgene plasmid #170388 | pLV.U6gT28.13.EFS-NS.H2B-RFP | addgene full sequence | sequence record 336139 | Addgene NGS Result
GGTGCACTCTCAGTACAATCTGCTCTGATGCCGCATAGTTAAGCCAGTATCTGCTCCCTGCTTGTGTGTT
GGAGGTCGCTGAGTAGTGCGCGAGCAAAATTTAAGCTACAACAAGGCAAGGCTTGACCGACAATTGCATG
AAGAATCTGCTTAGGGTTAGGCGTTTTGCGCTGCTTCGCGATGTACGGGCCAGATATACGCGTTGACATT
GATTATTGACTAGTTATTAATAGTAATCAATTACGGGGTCATTAGTTCATAGCCCATATATGGAGTTCCG
CGTTACATAACTTACGGTAAATGGCCCGCCTGGCTGACCGCCCAACGACCCCCGCCCATTGACGTCAATA
ATGACGTATGTTCCCATAGTAACGCCAATAGGGACTTTCCATTGACGTCAATGGGTGGAGTATTTACGGT
AAACTGCCCACTTGGCAGTACATCAAGTGTATCATATGCCAAGTACGCCCCCTATTGACGTCAATGACGG
TAAATGGCCCGCCTGGCATTATGCCCAGTACATGACCTTATGGGACTTTCCTACTTGGCAGTACATCTAC
GTATTAGTCATCGCTATTACCATGGTGATGCGGTTTTGGCAGTACATCAATGGGCGTGGATAGCGGTTTG
ACTCACGGGGATTTCCAAGTCTCCACCCCATTGACGTCAATGGGAGTTTGTTTTGGCACCAAAATCAACG
GGACTTTCCAAAATGTCGTAACAACTCCGCCCCATTGACGCAAATGGGCGGTAGGCGTGTACGGTGGGAG
GTCTATATAAGCAGCGCGTTTTGCCTGTACTGGGTCTCTCTGGTTAGACCAGATCTGAGCCTGGGAGCTC
TCTGGCTAACTAGGGAACCCACTGCTTAAGCCTCAATAAAGCTTGCCTTGAGTGCTTCAAGTAGTGTGTG
CCCGTCTGTTGTGTGACTCTGGTAACTAGAGATCCCTCAGACCCTTTTAGTCAGTGTGGAAAATCTCTAG
CAGTGGCGCCCGAACAGGGACTTGAAAGCGAAAGGGAAACCAGAGGAGCTCTCTCGACGCAGGACTCGGC
TTGCTGAAGCGCGCACGGCAAGAGGCGAGGGGCGGCGACTGGTGAGTACGCCAAAAATTTTGACTAGCGG
AGGCTAGAAGGAGAGAGATGGGTGCGAGAGCGTCAGTATTAAGCGGGGGAGAATTAGATCGCGATGGGAA
AAAATTCGGTTAAGGCCAGGGGGAAAGAAAAAATATAAATTAAAACATATAGTATGGGCAAGCAGGGAGC
TAGAACGATTCGCAGTTAATCCTGGCCTGTTAGAAACATCAGAAGGCTGTAGACAAATACTGGGACAGCT
ACAACCATCCCTTCAGACAGGATCAGAAGAACTTAGATCATTATATAATACAGTAGCAACCCTCTATTGT
GTGCATCAAAGGATAGAGATAAAAGACACCAAGGAAGCTTTAGACAAGATAGAGGAAGAGCAAAACAAAA
GTAAGACCACCGCACAGCAAGCGGCCGCTGATCTTCAGACCTGGAGGAGGAGATATGAGGGACAATTGGA
GAAGTGAATTATATAAATATAAAGTAGTAAAAATTGAACCATTAGGAGTAGCACCCACCAAGGCAAAGAG
AAGAGTGGTGCAGAGAGAAAAAAGAGCAGTGGGAATAGGAGCTTTGTTCCTTGGGTTCTTGGGAGCAGCA
GGAAGCACTATGGGCGCAGCGTCAATGACGCTGACGGTACAGGCCAGACAATTATTGTCTGGTATAGTGC
AGCAGCAGAACAATTTGCTGAGGGCTATTGAGGCGCAACAGCATCTGTTGCAACTCACAGTCTGGGGCAT
CAAGCAGCTCCAGGCAAGAATCCTGGCTGTGGAAAGATACCTAAAGGATCAACAGCTCCTGGGGATTTGG
GGTTGCTCTGGAAAACTCATTTGCACCACTGCTGTGCCTTGGAATGCTAGTTGGAGTAATAAATCTCTGG
AACAGATTTGGAATCACACGACCTGGATGGAGTGGGACAGAGAAATTAACAATTACACAAGCTTAATACA
CTCCTTAATTGAAGAATCGCAAAACCAGCAAGAAAAGAATGAACAAGAATTATTGGAATTAGATAAATGG
GCAAGTTTGTGGAATTGGTTTAACATAACAAATTGGCTGTGGTATATAAAATTATTCATAATGATAGTAG
GAGGCTTGGTAGGTTTAAGAATAGTTTTTGCTGTACTTTCTATAGTGAATAGAGTTAGGCAGGGATATTC
ACCATTATCGTTTCAGACCCACCTCCCAACCCCGAGGGGACCCGACAGGCCCGAAGGAATAGAAGAAGAA
GGTGGAGAGAGAGACAGAGACAGATCCATTCGATTAGTGAACGGATCGGCACTGCGTGCGCCAATTCTGC
AGACAAATGGCAGTATTCATCCACAATTTTAAAAGAAAAGGGGGGATTGGGGGGTACAGTGCAGGGGAAA
GAATAGTAGACATAATAGCAACAGACATACAAACTAAAGAATTACAAAAACAAATTACAAAAATTCAAAA
TTTTCGGGTTTATTACAGGGACAGCAGAGATCCAGTTTGGTTAATTAAGGTACCGAGGGCCTATTTCCCA
TGATTCCTTCATATTTGCATATACGATACAAGGCTGTTAGAGAGATAATTAGAATTAATTTGACTGTAAA
CACAAAGATATTAGTACAAAATACGTGACGTAGAAAGTAATAATTTCTTGGGTAGTTTGCAGTTTTAAAA
TTATGTTTTAAAATGGACTATCATATGCTTACCGTAACTTGAAAGTATTTCGATTTCTTGGCTTTATATA
TCTTGTGGAAAGGACGAAACACCGCGCACTGGTTACACATGACCGTTTTAGAGCTAGAAATAGCAAGTTA
AAATAAGGCTAGTCCGTTATCAACTTGAAAAAGTGGCACCGAGTCGGTGCTTTTTTGAATTCGCTAGCTA
GGTCTTGAAAGGAGTGGGAATTGGCTCCGGTGCCCGTCAGTGGGCAGAGCGCACATCGCCCACAGTCCCC
GAGAAGTTGGGGGGAGGGGTCGGCAATTGATCCGGTGCCTAGAGAAGGTGGCGCGGGGTAAACTGGGAAA
GTGATGTCGTGTACTGGCTCCGCCTTTTTCCCGAGGGTGGGGGAGAACCGTATATAAGTGCAGTAGTCGC
CGTGAACGTTCTTTTTCGCAACGGGTTTGCCGCCAGAACACAGGACCGGTTCTAGAGCCACCATGCCTGA
ACCCTCTAAGTCTGCTCCAGCCCCTAAAAAGGGTTCTAAGAAGGCTATCACTAAGGCGCAGAAGAAGGAT
GGTAAGAAGCGTAAGCGCAGCCGCAAGGAGAGCTATTCTATCTATGTGTACAAGGTTCTGAAGCAGGTCC
ACCCCGACACCGGCATCTCATCCAAGGCCATGGGGATCATGAACTCCTTCGTCAACGACATCTTCGAGCG
CATCGCGGGCGAGGCTTCTCGCCTGGCTCACTACAATAAGCGCTCGACCATCACCTCCAGGGAGATTCAG
ACGGCTGTGCGCCTGCTGCTGCCTGGGGAGCTGGCTAAGCATGCTGTGTCCGAGGGCACTAAGGCAGTTA
CCAAGTACACTAGCTCTAAGGATCCACCGGTCGCCACCATGGTGAGCAAGGGCGAGGAGGATAACATGGC
CATCATCAAGGAGTTCATGCGCTTCAAGGTGCACATGGAGGGCTCCGTGAACGGCCACGAGTTCGAGATC
GAGGGCGAGGGCGAGGGCCGCCCCTACGAGGGCACCCAGACCGCCAAGCTGAAGGTGACCAAGGGTGGCC
CCCTGCCCTTCGCCTGGGACATCCTGTCCCCTCAGTTCATGTACGGCTCCAAGGCCTACGTGAAGCACCC
CGCCGACATCCCCGACTACTTGAAGCTGTCCTTCCCCGAGGGCTTCAAGTGGGAGCGCGTGATGAACTTC
GAGGACGGCGGCGTGGTGACCGTGACCCAGGACTCCTCCCTGCAGGACGGCGAGTTCATCTACAAGGTGA
AGCTGCGCGGCACCAACTTCCCCTCCGACGGCCCCGTAATGCAGAAGAAGACCATGGGCTGGGAGGCCTC
CTCCGAGCGGATGTACCCCGAGGACGGCGCCCTGAAGGGCGAGATCAAGCAGAGGCTGAAGCTGAAGGAC
GGCGGCCACTACGACGCTGAGGTCAAGACCACCTACAAGGCCAAGAAGCCCGTGCAGCTGCCCGGCGCCT
ACAACGTCAACATCAAGTTGGACATCACCTCCCACAACGAGGACTACACCATCGTGGAACAGTACGAACG
CGCCGAGGGCCGCCACTCCACCGGCGGCATGGACGAGCTGTACAAGTAAACTAGTGGATCCGTCGACAAT
CAACCTCTGGATTACAAAATTTGTGAAAGATTGACTGGTATTCTTAACTATGTTGCTCCTTTTACGCTAT
GTGGATACGCTGCTTTAATGCCTTTGTATCATGCTATTGCTTCCCGTATGGCTTTCATTTTCTCCTCCTT
GTATAAATCCTGGTTGCTGTCTCTTTATGAGGAGTTGTGGCCCGTTGTCAGGCAACGTGGCGTGGTGTGC
ACTGTGTTTGCTGACGCAACCCCCACTGGTTGGGGCATTGCCACCACCTGTCAGCTCCTTTCCGGGACTT
TCGCTTTCCCCCTCCCTATTGCCACGGCGGAACTCATCGCCGCCTGCCTTGCCCGCTGCTGGACAGGGGC
TCGGCTGTTGGGCACTGACAATTCCGTGGTGTTGTCGGGGAAGCTGACGTCCTTTCCATGGCTGCTCGCC
TGTGTTGCCACCTGGATTCTGCGCGGGACGTCCTTCTGCTACGTCCCTTCGGCCCTCAATCCAGCGGACC
TTCCTTCCCGCGGCCTGCTGCCGGCTCTGCGGCCTCTTCCGCGTCTTCGCCTTCGCCCTCAGACGAGTCG
GATCTCCCTTTGGGCCGCCTCCCCGCGTCGACTTTAAGACCAATGACTTACAAGGCAGCTGTAGATCTTA
GCCACTTTTTAAAAGAAAAGGGGGGACTGGAAGGGCTAATTCACTCCCAACGAAGACAAGATCTGCTTTT
TGCTTGTACTGGGTCTCTCTGGTTAGACCAGATCTGAGCCTGGGAGCTCTCTGGCTAACTAGGGAACCCA
CTGCTTAAGCCTCAATAAAGCTTGCCTTGAGTGCTTCAAGTAGTGTGTGCCCGTCTGTTGTGTGACTCTG
GTAACTAGAGATCCCTCAGACCCTTTTAGTCAGTGTGGAAAATCTCTAGCAGGGCCCGTTTAAACCCGCT
GATCAGCCTCGACTGTGCCTTCTAGTTGCCAGCCATCTGTTGTTTGCCCCTCCCCCGTGCCTTCCTTGAC
CCTGGAAGGTGCCACTCCCACTGTCCTTTCCTAATAAAATGAGGAAATTGCATCGCATTGTCTGAGTAGG
TGTCATTCTATTCTGGGGGGTGGGGTGGGGCAGGACAGCAAGGGGGAGGATTGGGAAGACAATAGCAGGC
ATGCTGGGGATGCGGTGGGCTCTATGGCTTCTGAGGCGGAAAGAACCAGCTGGGGCTCTAGGGGGTATCC
CC
[124 nt withheld, positions 5533-5656]
C
[91 nt withheld, positions 5658-5748]
A
[49 nt withheld, positions 5750-5798]
CCTTTGACGTTGGAGTCCACGTTCTTT
[37 nt withheld, positions 5826-5862]
ACCCTATCTCGGTCTATTCTTTTGATTTATAAGGGATTTTGCCGATTTCGGCCTATTGGTTAAAAAATGA
GCTGATTTAACAAAAATTTAACGCGAATTAATTCTGTGGAATGTGTGTCAGTTAGGGTGTGGAAAGTCCC
CAGGCTCCCCAGCAGGCAGAAGTATGCAAAGCATGCATCTCAATTAGTCAGCAACCAGGTGTGGAAAGTC
CCCAGGCTCCCCAGCAGGCAGAAGTATGCAAAGCATGCATCTCAATTAGTCAGCAACCATAGTCCCGCCC
CTAACTCCGCCCATCCCGCCCCTAACTCCGCCCAGTTCCGCCCATTCTCCGCCCCATGGCTGACTAATTT
TTTTTATTTATGCAGAGGCCGAGGCCGCCTCTGCCTCTGAGCTATTCCAGAAGTAGTGAGGAGGCTTTTT
TGGAGGCCTAGGCTTTTGCAAAAAGCTCCCGGGAGCTTGTATATCCATTTTCGGATCTGATCAGCACGTG
TTGACAATTAATCATCGGCATAGTATATCGGCATAGTATAATACGACAAGGTGAGGAACTAAACCATGGC
CAAGTTGACCAGTGCCGTTCCGGTGCTCACCGCGCGCGACGTCGCCGGAGCGGTCGAGTTCTGGACCGAC
CGGCTCGGGTTCTCCCGGGACTTCGTGGAGGACGACTTCGCCGGTGTGGTCCGGGACGACGTGACCCTGT
TCATCAGCGCGGTCCAGGACCAGGTGGTGCCGGACAACACCCTGGCCTGGGTGTGGGTGCGCGGCCTGGA
CGAGCTGTACGCCGAGTGGTCGGAGGTCGTGTCCACGAACTTCCGGGACGCCTCCGGGCCGGCCATGACC
GAGATCGGCGAGCAGCCGTGGGGGCGGGAGTTCGCCCTGCGCGACCCGGCCGGCAACTGCGTGCACTTCG
TGGCCGAGGAGCAGGACTGACACGTGCTACGAGATTTCGATTCCACCGCCGCCTTCTATGAAAGGTTGGG
CTTCGGAATCGTTTTCCGGGACGCCGGCTGGATGATCCTCCAGCGCGGGGATCTCATGCTGGAGTTCTTC
GCCCACCCCAACTTGTTTATTGCAGCTTATAATGGTTACAAATAAAGCAATAGCATCACAAATTTCACAA
ATAAAGCATTTTTTTCACTGCATTCTAGTTGTGGTTTGTCCAAACTCATCAATGTATCTTATCATGTCTG
TATACCGTCGACCTCTAGCTAGAGCTTGGCGTAATCATGGTCATAGCTGTTTCCTGTGTGAAATTGTTAT
CCGCTCACAATTCCACACAACATACGAGCCGGAAGCATAAAGTGTAAAGCCTGGGGTGCCTAATGAGTGA
GCTAACTCACATTAATTGCGTTGCGCTCACTGCCCGCTTTCCAGTCGGGAAACCTGTCGTGCCAGCTGCA
TTAATGAATCGGCCAACGCGCGGGGAGAGGCGGTTTGCGTATTGGGCGCTCTTCCGCTTCCTCGCTCACT
GACTCGCTGCGCTCGGTCGTTCGGCTGCGGCGAGCGGTATCAGCTCACTCAAAGGCGGTAATACGGTTAT
CCACAGAATCAGGGGATAACGCAGGAAAGAACATGTGAGCAAAAGGCCAGCAAAAGGCCAGGAACCGTAA
AAAGGCCGCGTTGCTGGCGTTTTTCCATAGGCTCCGCCCCCCTGACGAGCATCACAAAAATCGACGCTCA
AGTCAGAGGTGGCGAAACCCGACAGGACTATAAAGATACCAGGCGTTTCCCCCTGGAAGCTCCCTCGTGC
GCTCTCCTGTTCCGACCCTGCCGCTTACCGGATACCTGTCCGCCTTTCTCCCTTCGGGAAGCGTGGCGCT
TTCTCATAGCTCACGCTGTAGGTATCTCAGTTCGGTGTAGGTCGTTCGCTCCAAGCTGGGCTGTGTGCAC
GAACCCCCCGTTCAGCCCGACCGCTGCGCCTTATCCGGTAACTATCGTCTTGAGTCCAACCCGGTAAGAC
ACGACTTATCGCCACTGGCAGCAGCCACTGGTAACAGGATTAGCAGAGCGAGGTATGTAGGCGGTGCTAC
AGAGTTCTTGAAGTGGTGGCCTAACTACGGCTACACTAGAAGAACAGTATTTGGTATCTGCGCTCTGCTG
AAGCCAGTTACCTTCGGAAAAAGAGTTGGTAGCTCTTGATCCGGCAAACAAACCACCGCTGGTAGCGGTG
GTTTTTTTGTTTGCAAGCAGCAGATTACGCGCAGAAAAAAAGGATCTCAAGAAGATCCTTTGATCTTTTC
TACGGGGTCTGACGCTCAGTGGAACGAAAACTCACGTTAAGGGATTTTGGTCATGAGATTATCAAAAAGG
ATCTTCACCTAGATCCTTTTAAATTAAAAATGAAGTTTTAAATCAATCTAAAGTATATATGAGTAAACTT
GGTCTGACAGTTACCAATGCTTAATCAGTGAGGCACCTATCTCAGCGATCTGTCTATTTCGTTCATCCAT
AGTTGCCTGACTCCCCGTCGTGTAGATAACTACGATACGGGAGGGCTTACCATCTGGCCCCAGTGCTGCA
ATGATACCGCGAGACCCACGCTCACCGGCTCCAGATTTATCAGCAATAAACCAGCCAGCCGGAAGGGCCG
AGCGCAGAAGTGGTCCTGCAACTTTATCCGCCTCCATCCAGTCTATTAATTGTTGCCGGGAAGCTAGAGT
AAGTAGTTCGCCAGTTAATAGTTTGCGCAACGTTGTTGCCATTGCTACAGGCATCGTGGTGTCACGCTCG
TCGTTTGGTATGGCTTCATTCAGCTCCGGTTCCCAACGATCAAGGCGAGTTACATGATCCCCCATGTTGT
GCAAAAAAGCGGTTAGCTCCTTCGGTCCTCCGATCGTTGTCAGAAGTAAGTTGGCCGCAGTGTTATCACT
CATGGTTATGGCAGCACTGCATAATTCTCTTACTGTCATGCCATCCGTAAGATGCTTTTCTGTGACTGGT
GAGTACTCAACCAAGTCATTCTGAGAATAGTGTATGCGGCGACCGAGTTGCTCTTGCCCGGCGTCAATAC
GGGATAATACCGCGCCACATAGCAGAACTTTAAAAGTGCTCATCATTGGAAAACGTTCTTCGGGGCGAAA
ACTCTCAAGGATCTTACCGCTGTTGAGATCCAGTTCGATGTAACCCACTCGTGCACCCAACTGATCTTCA
GCATCTTTTACTTTCACCAGCGTTTCTGGGTGAGCAAAAACAGGAAGGCAAAATGCCGCAAAAAAGGGAA
TAAGGGCGACACGGAAATGTTGAATACTCATACTCTTCCTTTTTCAATATTATTGAAGCATTTATCAGGG
TTATTGTCTCATGAGCGGATACATATTTGAATGTATTTAGAAAAATAAACAAATAGGGGTTCCGCGCACA
TTTCCCCGAAAAGTGCCACCTGACGTCGACGGATCGGGAGATCTCCCGATCCCCTAT
